Addgene plasmid #211832: pUC19-link-PAmCherry-FLAG:cat
Purpose: Plasmid template that encodes the fluorescent protein PAmCherry1 with a FLAG tag next to chloramphenicol resistence gene. This template was used to copy out PAmcherry1-FLAG-cat for genetic tagging.
Depositing lab: Peng Chen. Depositing organization: Cornell University.
Backbone
  Vector backbone: pUC19
  Vector type: Bacterial Expression
Growth in bacteria
  Bacterial resistance: Chloramphenicol and Ampicillin, 25 & 100 μg/mL
  Growth temperature: 37°C
  Growth strain: DH5alpha
  Copy number: High Copy
Gene/Insert
  Gene/Insert name: PAmCherry-FLAG-cat
  Species: Synthetic
  Mutation: NA
  Cloning method: Gibson Cloning
Terms and licenses: Academic/Nonprofit Terms; Industry Terms: Not Available to Industry
How to cite: pUC19-link-PAmCherry-FLAG:cat was a gift from Peng Chen (Addgene plasmid # 211832 ; http://n2t.net/addgene:211832 ; RRID:Addgene_211832)
