[The description below was written by a language model from this plasmid's Addgene catalogue record and pLannotate feature annotations shown in this document.]
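Description:
pUC19-link-PAmCherry-FLAG:cat is a 4.4 kb high-copy bacterial plasmid built on the pUC19 backbone and intended mainly as a PCR template rather than as an expression vector in its own right. It replicates in E. coli from the pUC/ColE1-type origin and carries two selectable markers: the backbone β-lactamase gene (AmpR, with its own promoter) for ampicillin resistance, and a chloramphenicol acetyltransferase gene that is part of the insert. Remnants of the pUC19 lac region (a lacI fragment, CAP binding site, lac promoter and operator, and a lacZα fragment split by the insert) flank the cloned cassette, which was assembled by Gibson cloning.

The synthetic insert encodes PAmCherry1, a monomeric photoactivatable red fluorescent protein derived from Discosoma sp. According to the name and catalogue entry, it is preceded by a linker and followed by a FLAG epitope tag, although neither of these short elements is annotated in the feature table. Immediately downstream, in the opposite orientation, lies the cat gene driven by its native cat promoter and bracketed by a full FRT site and a minimal FRT site. This arrangement allows the linker-PAmCherry1-FLAG-cat module to be amplified as a single fragment and inserted at a gene of interest to create a tagged fusion protein, with chloramphenicol selecting for integrants. The FRT sites would in principle allow FLP recombinase to excise the marker afterwards. The record states that the plasmid was used to copy out this cassette for genetic tagging. It does not name the target genes or organism, but photoactivatable tags of this kind are typically used for single-molecule and super-resolution imaging.
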