Features (pLannotate 1.2.2; 15 found; start..end, strand, type, name):
      4..96      +  CDS            lacI (fragment): lac repressor; lacI; The lac repressor binds to the lac operator to inhibit transcription in E. coli. This inhibition can be relieved by adding lactose or isopropyl-β-D-thiogalactopyranoside (IPTG).
    109..130     +  protein_bind   CAP binding site: CAP binding activates transcription in the presence of cAMP. E. coli catabolite activator protein
    145..175     +  promoter       lac promoter: promoter for the E. coli lac operon
    183..199     +  protein_bind   lac operator: The lac repressor binds to the lac operator to inhibit transcription in E. coli. This inhibition can be relieved by adding lactose or isopropyl-β-D-thiogalactopyranoside (IPTG). lac repressor encoded by lacI
    272..976     +  CDS            PAmCherry1: PAmCherry1 is a photoactivatable red fluorescent protein published in 2009, derived from Discosoma sp.. It is reported to be a rapidly-maturing monomer with high acid sensitivity.
   1036..1083    -  protein_bind   FRT: FLP-mediated recombination occurs in the 8-bp core sequence TCTAGAAA (Turan and Bode, 2011). FLP recombinase from the Saccharomyces cerevisiae 2μ plasmid
   1100..1759    -  CDS            CmR: chloramphenicol acetyltransferase; cat; confers resistance to chloramphenicol
   1760..1862    -  promoter       cat promoter: promoter of the E. coli cat gene encoding chloramphenicol acetyltransferase
   1968..2001    -  protein_bind   FRT (minimal): supports FLP-mediated excision but not integration (Turan and Bode, 2011) FLP recombinase from the Saccharomyces cerevisiae 2μ plasmid
   2040..2197    +  CDS            lacZα (fragment): LacZα fragment of β-galactosidase; lacZ fragment
   2203..2302    -  misc_feature   bom (fragment): basis of mobility region from pBR322
   2404..2439    -  CDS            rop (fragment): Rop protein, which maintains plasmids at low copy number; rop
   2534..2638    +  promoter       AmpR promoter: bla
   2639..3499    +  CDS            AmpR: β-lactamase; bla; confers resistance to ampicillin, carbenicillin, and related antibiotics
   3670..4258    +  rep_origin     ori: high-copy-number ColE1/pMB1/pBR322/pUC origin of replication
>Addgene plasmid #211832 | pUC19-link-PAmCherry-FLAG:cat | addgene full sequence | sequence record 426747 | Addgene NGS Result
AGAGCGCCCAATACGCAAACCGCCTCTCCCCGCGCGTTGGCCGATTCATTAATGCAGCTGGCACGACAGG
TTTCCCGACTGGAAAGCGGGCAGTGAGCGCAACGCAATTAATGTGAGTTAGCTCACTCATTAGGCACCCC
AGGCTTTACACTTTATGCTTCCGGCTCGTATGTTGTGTGGAATTGTGAGCGGATAACAATTTCACACAGG
AAACAGCTATGACCATGATTACGCCAAGCTTGCTGGCTCCGCTGCTGGTTCTGGCGAATTCGTGAGCAAG
GGCGAGGAGGATAACATGGCCATCATTAAGGAGTTCATGCGCTTCAAGGTGCACATGGAGGGGTCCGTGA
ACGGCCACGTGTTCGAGATCGAGGGCGAGGGCGAGGGCCGCCCCTACGAGGGCACCCAGACCGCCAAGCT
GAAGGTGACCAAGGGTGGCCCCCTGCCCTTCACCTGGGACATCCTGTCCCCTCAATTCATGTACGGCTCC
AATGCCTACGTGAAGCACCCCGCCGACATCCCCGACTACTTTAAGCTGTCCTTCCCCGAGGGCTTCAAGT
GGGAGCGCGTGATGAAATTCGAGGACGGCGGCGTGGTGACCGTGACCCAGGACTCCTCCCTGCAGGACGG
TGAGTTCATCTACAAGGTGAAGCTGCGCGGCACCAACTTCCCCTCCGACGGCCCCGTAATGCAGAAGAAG
ACCATGGGCTGGGAGGCCCTCTCCGAGCGGATGTACCCCGAGGACGGCGCCCTGAAGGGCGAGGTCAAGC
CGAGAGTGAAGCTGAAGGACGGCGGCCACTACGACGCTGAGGTCAAGACCACCTACAAGGCCAAGAAGCC
CGTGCAGCTGCCCGGCGCCTACAACGTCAACCGCAAGTTGGACATCACCTCACACAACGAGGACTACACC
ATCGTGGAACAGTACGAACGTGCCGAGGGCCGCCACTCCACCGGCGGCATGGACGAGCTGTACAAGCGTC
CTGATTATAAAGATGATGATGATAAATAAGTCGACGTGTAGGCTGGAGCTGCTTCGAAGTTCCTATACTT
TCTAGAGAATAGGAACTTCGGAATAGGAACTTCATTTAAATGGCGCGCCTTACGCCCCGCCCTGCCACTC
ATCGCAGTACTGTTGTAATTCATTAAGCATTCTGCCGACATGGAAGCCATCACAAACGGCATGATGAACC
TGAATCGCCAGCGGCATCAGCACCTTGTCGCCTTGCGTATAATATTTGCCCATGGTGAAAACGGGGGCGA
AGAAGTTGTCCATATTGGCCACGTTTAAATCAAAACTGGTGAAACTCACCCAGGGATTGGCTGAGACGAA
AAACATATTCTCAATAAACCCTTTAGGGAAATAGGCCAGGTTTTCACCGTAACACGCCACATCTTGCGAA
TATATGTGTAGAAACTGCCGGAAATCGTCGTGGTATTCACTCCAGAGCGATGAAAACGTTTCAGTTTGCT
CATGGAAAACGGTGTAACAAGGGTGAACACTATCCCATATCACCAGCTCACCGTCTTTCATTGCCATACG
TAATTCCGGATGAGCATTCATCAGGCGGGCAAGAATGTGAATAAAGGCCGGATAAAACTTGTGCTTATTT
TTCTTTACGGTCTTTAAAAAGGCCGTAATATCCAGCTGAACGGTCTGGTTATAGGTACATTGAGCAACTG
ACTGAAATGCCTCAAAATGTTCTTTACGATGCCATTGGGATATATCAACGGTGGTATATCCAGTGATTTT
TTTCTCCATTTTAGCTTCCTTAGCTCCTGAAAATCTCGACAACTCAAAAAATACGCCCGGTAGTGATCTT
ATTTCATTATGGTGAAAGTTGGAACCTCTTACGTGCCGATCAACGTCTCATTTTCGCCAAAAGTTGGCCC
AGGGCTTCCCGGTATCAACAGGGACACCAGGATTTATTTATTCTGCGAAGTGATCTTCCGTCACAGGTAG
GCGCGCCGAAGTTCCTATACTTTCTAGAGAATAGGAACTTCGGAATAGGAACTAAGGAGGATATTCATAT
GGAGCTCGAATTCACTGGCCGTCGTTTTACAACGTCGTGACTGGGAAAACCCTGGCGTTACCCAACTTAA
TCGCCTTGCAGCACATCCCCCTTTCGCCAGCTGGCGTAATAGCGAAGAGGCCCGCACCGATCGCCCTTCC
CAACAGTTGCGCAGCCTGAATGGCGAATGGCGCCTGATGCGGTATTTTCTCCTTACGCATCTGTGCGGTA
TTTCACACCGCATATGGTGCACTCTCAGTACAATCTGCTCTGATGCCGCATAGTTAAGCCAGCCCCGACA
CCCGCCAACACCCGCTGACGCGCCCTGACGGGCTTGTCTGCTCCCGGCATCCGCTTACAGACAAGCTGTG
ACCGTCTCCGGGAGCTGCATGTGTCAGAGGTTTTCACCGTCATCACCGAAACGCGCGAGACGAAAGGGCC
TCGTGATACGCCTATTTTTATAGGTTAATGTCATGATAATAATGGTTTCTTAGACGTCAGGTGGCACTTT
TCGGGGAAATGTGCGCGGAACCCCTATTTGTTTATTTTTCTAAATACATTCAAATATGTATCCGCTCATG
AGACAATAACCCTGATAAATGCTTCAATAATATTGAAAAAGGAAGAGTATGAGTATTCAACATTTCCGTG
TCGCCCTTATTCCCTTTTTTGCGGCATTTTGCCTTCCTGTTTTTGCTCACCCAGAAACGCTGGTGAAAGT
AAAAGATGCTGAAGATCAGTTGGGTGCACGAGTGGGTTACATCGAACTGGATCTCAACAGCGGTAAGATC
CTTGAGAGTTTTCGCCCCGAAGAACGTTTTCCAATGATGAGCACTTTTAAAGTTCTGCTATGTGGCGCGG
TATTATCCCGTATTGACGCCGGGCAAGAGCAACTCGGTCGCCGCATACACTATTCTCAGAATGACTTGGT
TGAGTACTCACCAGTCACAGAAAAGCATCTTACGGATGGCATGACAGTAAGAGAATTATGCAGTGCTGCC
ATAACCATGAGTGATAACACTGCGGCCAACTTACTTCTGACAACGATCGGAGGACCGAAGGAGCTAACCG
CTTTTTTGCACAACATGGGGGATCATGTAACTCGCCTTGATCGTTGGGAACCGGAGCTGAATGAAGCCAT
ACCAAACGACGAGCGTGACACCACGATGCCTGTAGCAATGGCAACAACGTTGCGCAAACTATTAACTGGC
GAACTACTTACTCTAGCTTCCCGGCAACAATTAATAGACTGGATGGAGGCGGATAAAGTTGCAGGACCAC
TTCTGCGCTCGGCCCTTCCGGCTGGCTGGTTTATTGCTGATAAATCTGGAGCCGGTGAGCGTGGGTCTCG
CGGTATCATTGCAGCACTGGGGCCAGATGGTAAGCCCTCCCGTATCGTAGTTATCTACACGACGGGGAGT
CAGGCAACTATGGATGAACGAAATAGACAGATCGCTGAGATAGGTGCCTCACTGATTAAGCATTGGTAAC
TGTCAGACCAAGTTTACTCATATATACTTTAGATTGATTTAAAACTTCATTTTTAATTTAAAAGGATCTA
GGTGAAGATCCTTTTTGATAATCTCATGACCAAAATCCCTTAACGTGAGTTTTCGTTCCACTGAGCGTCA
GACCCCGTAGAAAAGATCAAAGGATCTTCTTGAGATCCTTTTTTTCTGCGCGTAATCTGCTGCTTGCAAA
CAAAAAAACCACCGCTACCAGCGGTGGTTTGTTTGCCGGATCAAGAGCTACCAACTCTTTTTCCGAAGGT
AACTGGCTTCAGCAGAGCGCAGATACCAAATACTGTTCTTCTAGTGTAGCCGTAGTTAGGCCACCACTTC
AAGAACTCTGTAGCACCGCCTACATACCTCGCTCTGCTAATCCTGTTACCAGTGGCTGCTGCCAGTGGCG
ATAAGTCGTGTCTTACCGGGTTGGACTCAAGACGATAGTTACCGGATAAGGCGCAGCGGTCGGGCTGAAC
GGGGGGTTCGTGCACACAGCCCAGCTTGGAGCGAACGACCTACACCGAACTGAGATACCTACAGCGTGAG
CTATGAGAAAGCGCCACGCTTCCCGAAGGGAGAAAGGCGGACAGGTATCCGGTAAGCGGCAGGGTCGGAA
CAGGAGAGCGCACGAGGGAGCTTCCAGGGGGAAACGCCTGGTATCTTTATAGTCCTGTCGGGTTTCGCCA
CCTCTGACTTGAGCGTCGATTTTTGTGATGCTCGTCAGGGGGGCGGAGCCTATGGAAAAACGCCAGCAAC
GCGGCCTTTTTACGGTTCCTGGCCTTTTGCTGGCCTTTTGCTCACATGTTCTTTCCTGCGTTATCCCCTG
ATTCTGTGGATAACCGTATTACCGCCTTTGAGTGAGCTGATACCGCTCGCCGCAGCCGAACGACCGAGCG
CAGCGAGTCAGTGAGCGAGGAAGCGGA
